>Addgene plasmid #111946 | Hsh155 Q773A R775A R776A Q778A (C4A) | addgene full sequence | sequence record 213550 | Addgene NGS Result
GTAAAACGACGGCCAGTGAGCGCGCGTAATACGACTCACTATAGGGCGAATTGGGTACCGGGCCCCCCCC
TCGAGCATGTACTTTCCGCCTAACTACCATCACCTGTCTTTATTTATTCCGCTGACAGATATGCACAACC
AATTATCGTCTCTTGAAAGCTTTTTAGACGTGATTGCTGTTATTTGGCACGTTGTTAGTATTTAAGCTTA
TTCGGGTTTGCATTGATATTTGCCCGAGCAGAAATCTCCTTCTCGATGAGTTAGAACTGAAACATCTCTT
CAATTACTTATACATAATAAACATAGAAAGCCAGGACCTGTCATCATGAGTCATCCGATTCAATTTGTAA
ACGCTAATAATAGCGATAAGAGCCACCAATTAGGCGGTCAATATTCTATTCCTCAGGATTTGAGGGAAAA
CCTGCAGAAAGAAGCTGCACGTATTGGTGAGAACGAAAAAGATGTGCTACAGGAAAAAATGGAAACTAGG
ACAGTGCAAAATCGAGAGGATTCATACCACAAAAGAAGGTTTGATATGAAGTTTGAGCCGGATTCCGATA
CACAAACTGTTACGTCTTCAGAAAATACCCAAGACGCTGTCGTGCCAAGGAAAAGAAAATCTCGTTGGGA
TGTAAAAGGGTACGAGCCACCTGATGAATCTTCAACAGCGGTCAAAGAAAACTCTGATAGTGCTTTGGTT
AATGTAGAAGGAATCCATGATTTGATGTTTTTTAAACCTTCTGACCATAAATATTTCGCCGACGTTATAT
CCAAAAAACCCATAGATGAGTTAAATAAGGATGAAAAGAAAGAAAGAACCCTGTCGATGTTACTTCTGAA
AATAAAAAATGGCAATACAGCGAGTAGGAGGACTTCTATGCGGATTTTAACCGATAAAGCTGTTACATTT
GGTCCAGAAATGATATTTAACCGCTTATTGCCCATATTACTAGACAGAAGTTTGGAAGACCAGGAAAGAC
ATCTAATGATCAAGACCATAGATCGCGTCCTTTACCAGCTAGGAGATTTAACAAAACCTTACGTTCACAA
AATACTTGTAGTAGCTGCCCCATTGCTAATAGATGAAGATCCAATGGTTCGTTCAACAGGCCAGGAGATA
ATCACCAATCTGTCTACAGTCGCTGGCCTAAAAACCATTCTAACAGTAATGAGACCTGATATTGAGAATG
AGGATGAGTATGTTAGAAATGTAACTTCAAGAGCGGCGGCTGTGGTGGCAAAAGCCCTTGGTGTTAATCA
ATTGCTTCCTTTCATCAATGCAGCATGCCACTCACGGAAGTCTTGGAAAGCAAGGCATACTGGCATAAAA
ATTGTGCAGCAAATAGGTATACTTTTGGGAATAGGTGTCTTGAATCATCTTACTGGGCTGATGAGTTGTA
TCAAAGACTGCCTAATGGATGATCACGTTCCGGTGCGAATTGTTACAGCACATACTTTATCAACACTAGC
AGAAAATTCTTATCCATATGGTATCGAAGTTTTCAACGTTGTACTGGAGCCATTATGGAAGGGTATAAGA
AGTCATCGTGGTAAAGTGCTATCTTCTTTTTTAAAAGCTGTTGGATCTATGATCCCATTGATGGACCCAG
AGTATGCCGGTTATTATACCACAGAAGCAATGAGAATAATTAGACGTGAATTCGACTCTCCCGATGATGA
AATGAAAAAGACCATTCTTTTAGTATTACAAAAATGTAGCGCTGTAGAATCCATAACGCCAAAATTTCTG
AGAGAAGAAATCGCGCCAGAATTCTTTCAAAAATTTTGGGTCAGACGAGTGGCATTGGATAGACCATTAA
ACAAAGTTGTTACATATACTACTGTTACATTAGCAAAGAAATTAGGTTGTTCTTATACCATTGATAAATT
ATTAACACCATTGAGAGATGAAGCTGAGCCGTTCAGAACAATGGCTGTCCATGCTGTTACTAGAACAGTA
AACTTATTAGGGACAGCAGATTTAGATGAGAGATTAGAAACGAGGCTTATTGATGCGCTCTTGATAGCAT
TTCAAGAACAAACAAATAGTGATTCTATAATCTTTAAAGGGTTTGGGGCAGTGACGGTGTCACTTGACAT
CCGTATGAAACCGTTTTTAGCACCCATTGTGAGTACGATTTTAAATCATTTAAAGCATAAAACTCCCTTG
GTTCGTCAACATGCAGCAGATCTATGTGCCATACTAATACCAGTCATCAAGAACTGTCACGAATTCGAAA
TGTTGAATAAATTGAACATTATATTGTATGAATCCTTAGGCGAAGTATATCCAGAGGTATTAGGTTCTAT
AATCAACGCTATGTACTGTATTACTAGCGTAATGGATTTGGATAAACTACAACCTCCTATTAATCAAATT
TTACCAACCTTAACTCCAATTTTAAGAAACAAGCATAGAAAAGTCGAAGTAAACACTATCAAATTTGTTG
GACTTATTGGTAAATTAGCACCTACCTATGCACCTCCTAAAGAATGGATGAGAATATGTTTTGAACTATT
AGAACTTTTGAAAAGTACAAATAAAGAAATAAGAAGATCAGCAAATGCCACGTTTGGATTCATTGCTGAA
GCAATTGGACCTCACGATGTTCTTGTTGCGTTATTGAACAATTTAAAGGTTGCTGAAGCTGCTTTAGCTG
TATGCACGGCTGTTGCTATCGGTATCGTTGCTAAAGTGTGTGGTCCTTACAACGTGCTGCCAGTAATCAT
GAATGAATACACAACACCAGAGACTAATGTTCAAAACGGTGTTCTCAAGGCCATGTCATTCATGTTTGAG
TACATTGGTAACATGTCTAAGGATTACATATACTTCATAACACCATTATTAGAAGATGCACTCACCGATA
GGGATTTAGTTCATCGTCAGACAGCGTCGAACGTAATAACCCACTTAGCTTTAAACTGTTCAGGTACAGG
TCACGAAGATGCCTTCATTCATTTAATGAATCTTCTAATACCCAATATTTTTGAAACTTCACCACATGCT
ATTATGCGTATTTTAGAAGGTTTGGAGGCACTGAGTCAAGCTCTTGGCCCTGGACTATTCATGAACTACA
TATGGGCAGGATTGTTCCATCCAGCGAAGAATGTAAGGAAAGCATTTTGGAGGGTGTATAATAACATGTA
CGTAATGTACCAGGACGCCATGGTACCTTTTTACCCCGTTACACCAGACAACAATGAAGAATATATAGAA
GAACTGGATTTAGTTCTGTGAATATATATAGAGCATATAAATAACCACAACTTGTAAGAATATTTTACTT
GACACACCTATATCATCACGTCACGATGCCTTCATAGATTATGATGAAATATAAACAGAACCTGCTATTG
GAAAAAAAAGGGCAGGAAAAAATTTTGTGAAAGTGAGTAAAAGAAAGATGAAGAGCGAGACATGGATAAT
AAGAAATAGATGTCACTAATGGACAATTGGAAGACTGATATGGAAAGTTACGATGAAGGAGGAGCTCCAG
CTTTTGTTCCCTTTAGTGAGGGTTAATTGCGCGCTTGGCGTAATCATGGTCATAGCTGTTTCCTGTGTGA
AATTGTTATCCGCTCACAATTCCACACAACATACGAGCCGGAAGCATAAAGTGTAAAGCCTGGGGTGCCT
AATGAGTGAGCTAACTCACATTAATTGCGTTGCGCTCACTGCCCGCTTTCCAGTCGGGAAACCTGTCGTG
CCAGCTGCATTAATGAATCGGCCAACGCGCGGGGAGAGGCGGTTTGCGTATTGGGCGCTCTTCCGCTTCC
TCGCTCACTGACTCGCTGCGCTCGGTCGTTCGGCTGCGGCGAGCGGTATCAGCTCACTCAAAGGCGGTAA
TACGGTTATCCACAGAATCAGGGGATAACGCAGGAAAGAACATGTGAGCAAAAGGCCAGCAAAAGGCCAG
GAACCGTAAAAAGGCCGCGTTGCTGGCGTTTTTCCATAGGCTCCGCCCCCCTGACGAGCATCACAAAAAT
CGACGCTCAAGTCAGAGGTGGCGAAACCCGACAGGACTATAAAGATACCAGGCGTTTCCCCCTGGAAGCT
CCCTCGTGCGCTCTCCTGTTCCGACCCTGCCGCTTACCGGATACCTGTCCGCCTTTCTCCCTTCGGGAAG
CGTGGCGCTTTCTCATAGCTCACGCTGTAGGTATCTCAGTTCGGTGTAGGTCGTTCGCTCCAAGCTGGGC
TGTGTGCACGAACCCCCCGTTCAGCCCGACCGCTGCGCCTTATCCGGTAACTATCGTCTTGAGTCCAACC
CGGTAAGACACGACTTATCGCCACTGGCAGCAGCCACTGGTAACAGGATTAGCAGAGCGAGGTATGTAGG
CGGTGCTACAGAGTTCTTGAAGTGGTGGCCTAACTACGGCTACACTAGAAGAACAGTATTTGGTATCTGC
GCTCTGCTGAAGCCAGTTACCTTCGGAAAAAGAGTTGGTAGCTCTTGATCCGGCAAACAAACCACCGCTG
GTAGCGGTGGTTTTTTTGTTTGCAAGCAGCAGATTACGCGCAGAAAAAAAGGATCTCAAGAAGATCCTTT
GATCTTTTCTACGGGGTCTGACGCTCAGTGGAACGAAAACTCACGTTAAGGGATTTTGGTCATGAGATTA
TCAAAAAGGATCTTCACCTAGATCCTTTTAAATTAAAAATGAAGTTTTAAATCAATCTAAAGTATATATG
AGTAAACTTGGTCTGACAGTTACCAATGCTTAATCAGTGAGGCACCTATCTCAGCGATCTGTCTATTTCG
TTCATCCATAGTTGCCTGACTCCCCGTCGTGTAGATAACTACGATACGGGAGGGCTTACCATCTGGCCCC
AGTGCTGCAATGATACCGCGAGACCCACGCTCACCGGCTCCAGATTTATCAGCAATAAACCAGCCAGCCG
GAAGGGCCGAGCGCAGAAGTGGTCCTGCAACTTTATCCGCCTCCATCCAGTCTATTAATTGTTGCCGGGA
AGCTAGAGTAAGTAGTTCGCCAGTTAATAGTTTGCGCAACGTTGTTGCCATTGCTACAGGCATCGTGGTG
TCACGCTCGTCGTTTGGTATGGCTTCATTCAGCTCCGGTTCCCAACGATCAAGGCGAGTTACATGATCCC
CCATGTTGTGCAAAAAAGCGGTTAGCTCCTTCGGTCCTCCGATCGTTGTCAGAAGTAAGTTGGCCGCAGT
GTTATCACTCATGGTTATGGCAGCACTGCATAATTCTCTTACTGTCATGCCATCCGTAAGATGCTTTTCT
GTGACTGGTGAGTACTCAACCAAGTCATTCTGAGAATAGTGTATGCGGCGACCGAGTTGCTCTTGCCCGG
CGTCAATACGGGATAATACCGCGCCACATAGCAGAACTTTAAAAGTGCTCATCATTGGAAAACGTTCTTC
GGGGCGAAAACTCTCAAGGATCTTACCGCTGTTGAGATCCAGTTCGATGTAACCCACTCGTGCACCCAAC
TGATCTTCAGCATCTTTTACTTTCACCAGCGTTTCTGGGTGAGCAAAAACAGGAAGGCAAAATGCCGCAA
AAAAGGGAATAAGGGCGACACGGAAATGTTGAATACTCATACTCTTCCTTTTTCAATATTATTGAAGCAT
TTATCAGGGTTATTGTCTCATGAGCGGATACATATTTGAATGTATTTAGAAAAATAAACAAATAGGGGTT
CCGCGCACATTTCCCCGAAAAGTGCCACCTGGGTCCTTTTCATCACGTGCTATAAAAATAATTATAATTT
AAATTTTTTAATATAAATATATAAATTAAAAATAGAAAGTAAAAAAAGAAATTAAAGAAAAAATAGTTTT
TGTTTTCCGAAGATGTAAAAGACTCTAGGGGGATCGCCAACAAATACTACCTTTTATCTTGCTCTTCCTG
CTCTCAGGTATTAATGCCGAATTGTTTCATCTTGTCTGTGTAGAAGACCACACACGAAAATCCTGTGATT
TTACATTTTACTTATCGTTAATCGAATGTATATCTATTTAATCTGCTTTTCTTGTCTAATAAATATATAT
GTAAAGTACGCTTTTTGTTGAAATTTTTTAAACCTTTGTTTATTTTTTTTTCTTCATTCCGTAACTCTTC
TACCTTCTTTATTTACTTTCTAAAATCCAAATACAAAACATAAAAATAAATAAACACAGAGTAAATTCCC
AAATTATTCCATCATTAAAAGATACGAGGCGCGTGTAAGTTACAGGCAAGCGATCCGTCTAAGAAACCAT
TATTATCATGACATTAACCTATAAAAATAGGCGTATCACGAGGCCCTTTCGTCTCGCGCGTTTCGGTGAT
GACGGTGAAAACCTCTGACACATGCAGCTCCCGGAGACGGTCACAGCTTGTCTGTAAGCGGATGCCGGGA
GCAGACAAGCCCGTCAGGGCGCGTCAGCGGGTGTTGGCGGGTGTCGGGGCTGGCTTAACTATGCGGCATC
AGAGCAGATTGTACTGAGAGTGCACCATAGATCACGACATTACTATATATATAATATAGGAAGCATTTAA
TAGAACAGCATCGTAATATATGTGTACTTTGCAGTTATGACGCCAGATGGCAGTAGTGGAAGATATTCTT
TATTGAAAAATAGCTTGTCACCTTACGTACAATCTTGATCCGGAGCTTTTCTTTTTTTGCCGATTAAGAA
TTAATTCGGTCGAAAAAAGAAAAGGAGAGGGCCAAGAGGGAGGGCATTGGTGACTATTGAGCACGTGAGT
ATACGTGATTAAGCACACAAAGGCAGCTTGGAGTATGTCTGTTATTAATTTCACAGGTAGTTCTGGTCCA
TTGGTGAAAGTTTGCGGCTTGCAGAGCACAGAGGCCGCAGAATGTGCTCTAGATTCCGATGCTGACTTGC
TGGGTATTATATGTGTGCCCAATAGAAAGAGAACAATTGACCCGGTTATTGCAAGGAAAATTTCAAGTCT
TGTAAAAGCATATAAAAATAGTTCAGGCACTCCGAAATACTTGGTTGGCGTGTTTCGTAATCAACCTAAG
GAGGATGTTTTGGCTCTGGTCAATGATTACGGCATTGATATCGTCCAACTGCATGGAGATGAGTCGTGGC
AAGAATACCAAGAGTTCCTCGGTTTGCCAGTTATTAAAAGACTCGTATTTCCAAAAGACTGCAACATACT
ACTCAGTGCAGCTTCACAGAAACCTCATTCGTTTATTCCCTTGTTTGATTCAGAAGCAGGTGGGACAGGT
GAACTTTTGGATTGGAACTCGATTTCTGACTGGGTTGGAAGGCAAGAGAGCCCCGAAAGCTTACATTTTA
TGTTAGCTGGTGGACTGACGCCAGAAAATGTTGGTGATGCGCTTAGATTAAATGGCGTTATTGGTGTTGA
TGTAAGCGGAGGTGTGGAGACAAATGGTGTAAAAGACTCTAACAAAATAGCAAATTTCGTCAAAAATGCT
AAGAAATAGGTTATTACTGAGTAGTATTTATTTAAGTATTGTTTGTGCACTTGCCGATCTATGCGGTGTG
AAATACCGCACAGATGCGTAAGGAGAAAATACCGCATCAGGAAATTGTAAGCGTTAATATTTTGTTAAAA
TTCGCGTTAAATTTTTGTTAAATCAGCTCATTTTTTAACCAATAGGCCGAAATCGGCAAAATCCCTTATA
AATCAAAAGAATAGACCGAGATAGGGT
[37 nt withheld, positions 7658-7694]
AAAGAACGTGGACTCCAACGTCAAAGG
[49 nt withheld, positions 7722-7770]
T
[91 nt withheld, positions 7772-7862]
G
[124 nt withheld, positions 7864-7987]
CCATTCGCCATTCAGGCTGCGCAACTGTTGGGAAGGGCGATCGGTGCGGGCCTCTTCGCTATTACGCCAG
CTGGCGAAAGGGGGATGTGCTGCAAGGCGATTAAGTTGGGTAACGCCAGGGTTTTCCCAGTCACGACGTT
Features (pLannotate 1.2.2; 19 found; start..end, strand, type, name):
     27..45      +  promoter       T7 promoter: promoter for bacteriophage T7 RNA polymerase
    326..3238    +  CDS            HSH155: SF3B1_YEAST - Experimental evidence at protein level: Swiss-Prot protein existence level 1. Contacts pre-mRNA on both sides of the branch site early in spliceosome assembly. From Saccharomyces cerevisiae (strain ATCC 204508 / S288c) (Baker's yeast).
   3440..3493    +  CDS            ABZ2 (fragment): PABC_YEAST - Experimental evidence at protein level: Swiss-Prot protein existence level 1. Converts 4-amino-4-deoxychorismate into 4-aminobenzoate (PABA) and pyruvate. From Saccharomyces cerevisiae (strain ATCC 204508 / S288c) (Baker's yeast).
   3510..3528    -  promoter       T3 promoter: promoter for bacteriophage T3 RNA polymerase
   3573..3589    -  protein_bind   lac operator: The lac repressor binds to the lac operator to inhibit transcription in E. coli. This inhibition can be relieved by adding lactose or isopropyl-β-D-thiogalactopyranoside (IPTG). lac repressor encoded by lacI
   3597..3627    -  promoter       lac promoter: promoter for the E. coli lac operon
   3642..3663    -  protein_bind   CAP binding site: CAP binding activates transcription in the presence of cAMP. E. coli catabolite activator protein
   3676..3768    -  CDS            lacI (fragment): lac repressor; lacI; The lac repressor binds to the lac operator to inhibit transcription in E. coli. This inhibition can be relieved by adding lactose or isopropyl-β-D-thiogalactopyranoside (IPTG).
   3951..4539    -  rep_origin     ori: high-copy-number ColE1/pMB1/pBR322/pUC origin of replication
   4710..5570    -  CDS            AmpR: β-lactamase; bla; confers resistance to ampicillin, carbenicillin, and related antibiotics
   5571..5675    -  promoter       AmpR promoter: bla
   5712..6215    +  misc_feature   CEN/ARS: S. cerevisiae CEN6 centromere fused to an autonomously replicating sequence
   6283..6318    +  CDS            rop (fragment): Rop protein, which maintains plasmids at low copy number; rop
   6420..6469    +  misc_feature   bom (fragment): basis of mobility region from pBR322
   6607..6754    +  promoter       TRP1 promoter: S. cerevisiae TRP1
   6755..7429    +  CDS            TRP1: phosphoribosylanthranilate isomerase, required for tryptophan biosynthesis; S. cerevisiae TRP1; yeast auxotrophic marker
   7480..7531    +  misc_feature   bom (fragment): basis of mobility region from pBR322
   7559..7987    -  rep_origin     f1 ori (sequence partly withheld): f1 bacteriophage origin of replication; arrow indicates direction of (+) strand synthesis
   7991..19      -  CDS            lacZα (fragment) (across the origin): LacZα fragment of β-galactosidase; lacZ fragment
