[The description below was written by a language model from this plasmid's Addgene catalogue record and pLannotate feature annotations shown in this document.]
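Description:
Hsh155 Q773A R775A R776A Q778A (C4A) is a yeast–E. coli shuttle plasmid built on the pRS414 backbone, a low-copy centromeric vector of about 8.1 kb in total. In bacteria it is maintained through a high-copy ColE1/pUC-type origin and selected with ampicillin via the β-lactamase gene. In Saccharomyces cerevisiae it replicates and segregates through a CEN6/ARS element and is selected by tryptophan prototrophy from the TRP1 marker driven by its own promoter. The backbone also retains an f1 phage origin and the usual remnants of the lacZα cloning region, with lac promoter/operator elements and flanking T7 and T3 phage promoters on either side of the insert.

The payload is a roughly 3.3 kb S. cerevisiae genomic fragment containing the HSH155 open reading frame together with surrounding chromosomal sequence. The annotation picks up a short piece of the neighbouring ABZ2 gene downstream, consistent with genomic flanks being included. No heterologous yeast promoter is annotated, so expression presumably relies on the native upstream region, though the record does not define it explicitly. HSH155 encodes the yeast orthologue of SF3b1, a U2 snRNP component that contacts pre-mRNA around the branch site early in spliceosome assembly. This allele carries four alanine substitutions (Q773A, R775A, R776A, Q778A), collectively called C4A.

The plasmid is intended for plasmid shuffling. It is introduced into an HSH155 deletion strain so that the mutant allele can be left as the only copy of the gene, allowing its effects to be examined. The associated work concerns interactions of Hsh155/SF3b1 with the U2 snRNA/branch site duplex.
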