Addgene plasmid #111946: Hsh155 Q773A R775A R776A Q778A (C4A)
Purpose: This is a shuffle plasmid containing the HSH155 gene and the surrounding genomic regions. It bears a TRP marker for shuffle into a HSH155 deletion strain. It has the Q773A R775A R776A Q778A mutation
Depositing lab: Aaron Hoskins. Depositing organization: University of Wisconsin, Madison. Publication: Functional Analysis of Hsh155/SF3b1 Interactions with the U2 snRNA/Branch Site Duplex. Carrocci TJ, Paulson JC, Hoskins AA. RNA. 2018 May 11. pii: rna.065664.118. doi: 10.1261/rna.065664.118. PubMed 29752352.
Backbone
  Vector backbone: pRS414
  Backbone manufacturer: ATCC
  Backbone size w/o insert (bp): 4788
  Total vector size (bp): 8124
  Vector type: Bacterial Expression, Yeast Expression
  Selectable markers: TRP1
Growth in bacteria
  Bacterial resistance: Ampicillin, 100 μg/mL
  Growth temperature: 37°C
  Growth strain: DH5alpha
  Copy number: Unknown
Gene/Insert
  Gene/Insert name: Hsh155 Q773A R775A R776A Q778A (C4A)
  Species: S. cerevisiae (budding yeast)
  Insert size (bp): 3339
  Mutation: Q773A R775A R776A Q778A
Terms and licenses: Academic/Nonprofit Terms; Industry Terms: Not Available to Industry
How to cite: Hsh155 Q773A R775A R776A Q778A (C4A) was a gift from Aaron Hoskins (Addgene plasmid # 111946 ; http://n2t.net/addgene:111946 ; RRID:Addgene_111946)
